Addgene plasmid #190270: pLD-puro-MTS-EGFP
Purpose: Lentiviral conditional expression of mitochondrial-targeted eGFP in mammalian cells
Depositing lab: Christian Münch. Depositing organization: Universitaetsklinikum Frankfurt am Main. Publication: Monitoring Mitochondrial Protein Import Using Mitochondrial Targeting Sequence (MTS)-eGFP. Michaelis JB, Bozkurt S, Schafer JA, Munch C. Bio Protoc. 2022 Dec 20;12(24):e4578. doi: 10.21769/BioProtoc.4578. eCollection 2022 Dec 20. PubMed 36618095.
Backbone
  Vector backbone: pLKO.1
  Backbone size w/o insert (bp): 7643
  Total vector size (bp): 8585
  Vector type: Mammalian Expression, Lentiviral
  Selectable markers: Puromycin
Growth in bacteria
  Bacterial resistance: Ampicillin, 100 μg/mL
  Growth temperature: 37°C
  Growth strain: NEB Stable
  Copy number: High Copy
Gene/Insert
  Gene/Insert name: MTS-EGFP (alt name: Subunit 9 of the F0-ATPase-EGFP)
  Species: Synthetic
  Insert size (bp): 942
  Promoter: Tight TRE promoter
  Tag / fusion protein: EGFP (C terminal on insert)
  Cloning method: Gibson Cloning
  Sequencing primers: 5′ AGCTCGTTTAGTGAACCG
Resource information
  A portion of this plasmid was derived from a plasmid made by: David Chan (Addgene plasmid # 23214). The open-reading frame covering Su9-EGFP was cloned into pLKO.1 background.
Terms and licenses: Academic/Nonprofit Terms; Industry Terms: Not Available to Industry
How to cite: pLD-puro-MTS-EGFP was a gift from Christian Münch (Addgene plasmid # 190270 ; http://n2t.net/addgene:190270 ; RRID:Addgene_190270)
