[The description below was written by a language model from this plasmid's Addgene catalogue record and pLannotate feature annotations shown in this document.]
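Description:
pLD-puro-MTS-EGFP is an 8.6 kb lentiviral transfer plasmid built in a pLKO.1 background for doxycycline-inducible expression of mitochondria-targeted EGFP in mammalian cells. It is propagated in E. coli through a high-copy ColE1/pUC-type origin with ampicillin selection (AmpR). The viral portion has a third-generation, self-inactivating layout. An RSV promoter drives a truncated HIV-1 5' LTR, followed by the Ψ packaging signal with a gag fragment, the Rev response element and the cPPT/CTS. Downstream of the payload lie a WPRE and a ΔU3 3' LTR. An SV40 poly(A) signal and SV40 origin sit outside the provirus.

The payload is an all-in-one Tet-On arrangement. A tight TRE promoter (seven tet operators upstream of a minimal CMV promoter) drives a 942 bp synthetic open reading frame. In this frame the presequence region of subunit 9 of the Neurospora crassa F0-ATPase (Su9, annotated as an ATP9/oli fragment) is fused N-terminally to EGFP, directing the reporter into mitochondria. The Su9-EGFP coding region was taken from an earlier deposited plasmid and inserted by Gibson assembly. A short partial His-tag match is annotated just after EGFP, but the record does not list it as a tag.

A second, constitutive unit uses the human PGK promoter to express puromycin N-acetyltransferase followed by rtTA3. These two appear to be produced from one transcript, although the linking element is not annotated. Transduced cells can therefore be selected with puromycin and already carry the transactivator needed to switch on MTS-EGFP when doxycycline is added. According to the associated publication, the construct serves as a reporter for monitoring mitochondrial protein import.
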