Features (pLannotate 1.2.2; 28 found; start..end, strand, type, name):
    470..703     +  misc_feature   RRE: The Rev response element (RRE) of HIV-1 allows for Rev-dependent mRNA export from the nucleus to the cytoplasm.
   1080..1104    +  CDS            Rev (fragment): human immunodeficiency virus 1 (HIV-1) Rev protein; rev; enhances nuclear export of unspliced and incompletely spliced viral mRNAs
   1145..1262    +  misc_feature   cPPT/CTS: central polypurine tract and central termination sequence of HIV-1
   1316..1630    +  promoter       tight TRE promoter: Tet-responsive promoter PTight, consisting of seven tet operator sequences followed by the minimal CMV promoter
   1645..1872    +  CDS            oli (fragment): ATP9_NEUCR - Also known as atp-9, atp9, prl-1. Experimental evidence at protein level: Swiss-Prot protein existence level 1. Mitochondrial membrane ATP synthase (F(1)F(0) ATP synthase or Complex V) produces ATP from ADP in the presence of a proton gradient across the membrane which is generated by electron transport complexes of the respiratory chain. F-type ATPases consist of two structural domains, F(1) - containing the extramembraneous catalytic core and F(0) - containing the membrane proton channel, linked together by a central stalk and a peripheral stalk. During catalysis, ATP synthesis
   1867..2586    +  CDS            EGFP: the original enhanced GFP (Yang et al., 1996) mammalian codon-optimized
   2603..2621    +  CDS            9xHis (fragment): 9xHis affinity tag
   2631..3141    +  promoter       hPGK promoter: human phosphoglycerate kinase 1 promoter
   3151..3747    +  CDS            PuroR (fragment): puromycin N-acetyltransferase; pac from Streptomyces; confers resistance to puromycin
   3802..4499    +  CDS            rtTA3 (fragment): reverse tetracycline transactivator 3 activates expression from Tet-responsive promoters in the presence of doxycycline
   4429..4539    +  CDS            VP48: 3 tandem repeats of the minimal activation domain of herpes simplex virus VP16 (Cheng et al., 2013)
   4575..5123    +  misc_feature   WPRE (fragment): woodchuck hepatitis virus posttranscriptional regulatory element
   5149..5220    +  CDS            nef (fragment): NEF_HV1Z2 - Experimental evidence at protein level: Swiss-Prot protein existence level 1. Extracellular Nef protein targets CD4(+) T-lymphocytes for apoptosis by interacting with CXCR4 surface receptors. From Human immunodeficiency virus type 1 group M subtype D (isolate Z2/CDC-Z34) (HIV-1).
   5222..5455    +  LTR            3' LTR (ΔU3): self-inactivating 3' long terminal repeat (LTR) from HIV-1
   5527..5648    +  polyA_signal   SV40 poly(A) signal: SV40 polyadenylation signal
   5688..5823    +  rep_origin     SV40 ori: SV40 origin of replication
   5831..5894    +  promoter       AmpR promoter: bla
   5895..6755    +  CDS            AmpR: β-lactamase; bla; confers resistance to ampicillin, carbenicillin, and related antibiotics
   6926..7514    +  rep_origin     ori: high-copy-number ColE1/pMB1/pBR322/pUC origin of replication
   7697..7789    +  CDS            lacI (fragment): lac repressor; lacI; The lac repressor binds to the lac operator to inhibit transcription in E. coli. This inhibition can be relieved by adding lactose or isopropyl-β-D-thiogalactopyranoside (IPTG).
   7802..7823    +  protein_bind   CAP binding site: CAP binding activates transcription in the presence of cAMP. E. coli catabolite activator protein
   7838..7868    +  promoter       lac promoter: promoter for the E. coli lac operon
   7876..7892    +  protein_bind   lac operator: The lac repressor binds to the lac operator to inhibit transcription in E. coli. This inhibition can be relieved by adding lactose or isopropyl-β-D-thiogalactopyranoside (IPTG). lac repressor encoded by lacI
   7937..7955    +  promoter       T3 promoter: promoter for bacteriophage T3 RNA polymerase
   7983..8209    +  promoter       RSV promoter: Rous sarcoma virus enhancer/promoter
   8210..8390    +  LTR            5' LTR (truncated): truncated 5' long terminal repeat (LTR) from HIV-1
   8437..8562    +  misc_feature   HIV-1 Ψ: packaging signal of human immunodeficiency virus type 1
   8546..324     +  CDS            HIV-1 gag (fragment) (across the origin): gag protein from human immunodeficiency virus 1; gag
>Addgene plasmid #190270 | pLD-puro-MTS-EGFP | addgene full sequence | sequence record 404698 | Addgene NGS Result
ATCGCGATGGGAAAAAATTCGGTTAAGGCCAGGGGGAAAGAAAAAATATAAATTAAAACATATAGTATGG
GCAAGCAGGGAGCTAGAACGATTCGCAGTTAATCCTGGCCTGTTAGAAACATCAGAAGGCTGTAGACAAA
TACTGGGACAGCTACAACCATCCCTTCAGACAGGATCAGAAGAACTTAGATCATTATATAATACAGTAGC
AACCCTCTATTGTGTGCATCAAAGGATAGAGATAAAAGACACCAAGGAAGCTTTAGACAAGATAGAGGAA
GAGCAAAACAAAAGTAAGACCACCGCACAGCAAGCGGCCGCTGATCTTCAGACCTGGAGGAGGAGATATG
AGGGACAATTGGAGAAGTGAATTATATAAATATAAAGTAGTAAAAATTGAACCATTAGGAGTAGCACCCA
CCAAGGCAAAGAGAAGAGTGGTGCAGAGAGAAAAAAGAGCAGTGGGAATAGGAGCTTTGTTCCTTGGGTT
CTTGGGAGCAGCAGGAAGCACTATGGGCGCAGCGTCAATGACGCTGACGGTACAGGCCAGACAATTATTG
TCTGGTATAGTGCAGCAGCAGAACAATTTGCTGAGGGCTATTGAGGCGCAACAGCATCTGTTGCAACTCA
CAGTCTGGGGCATCAAGCAGCTCCAGGCAAGAATCCTGGCTGTGGAAAGATACCTAAAGGATCAACAGCT
CCTGGGGATTTGGGGTTGCTCTGGAAAACTCATTTGCACCACTGCTGTGCCTTGGAATGCTAGTTGGAGT
AATAAATCTCTGGAACAGATTTGGAATCACACGACCTGGATGGAGTGGGACAGAGAAATTAACAATTACA
CAAGCTTAATACACTCCTTAATTGAAGAATCGCAAAACCAGCAAGAAAAGAATGAACAAGAATTATTGGA
ATTAGATAAATGGGCAAGTTTGTGGAATTGGTTTAACATAACAAATTGGCTGTGGTATATAAAATTATTC
ATAATGATAGTAGGAGGCTTGGTAGGTTTAAGAATAGTTTTTGCTGTACTTTCTATAGTGAATAGAGTTA
GGCAGGGATATTCACCATTATCGTTTCAGACCCACCTCCCAACCCCGAGGGGACAATTCTCGACCTCGAG
ACAAATGGCAGTATTCATCCACAATTTTAAAAGAAAAGGGGGGATTGGGGGGTACAGTGCAGGGGAAAGA
ATAGTAGACATAATAGCAACAGACATACAAACTAAAGAATTACAAAAACAAATTACAAAAATTCAAAATT
TTCGGGTTTATTACAGGGACAGCAGAGATCCACTTTGGCCGCGAATCGATATGTCGAGTTTACTCCCTAT
CAGTGATAGAGAACGTATGTCGAGTTTACTCCCTATCAGTGATAGAGAACGATGTCGAGTTTACTCCCTA
TCAGTGATAGAGAACGTATGTCGAGTTTACTCCCTATCAGTGATAGAGAACGTATGTCGAGTTTACTCCC
TATCAGTGATAGAGAACGTATGTCGAGTTTATCCCTATCAGTGATAGAGAACGTATGTCGAGTTTACTCC
CTATCAGTGATAGAGAACGTATGTCGAGGTAGGCGTGTACGGTGGGAGGCCTATATAAGCAGAGCTCGTT
TAGTGAACCGTCAGATCGCCTGGAGAATTGGACCATGGCCTCCACTCGTGTCCTCGCCTCTCGCCTGGCC
TCCCGGATGGCTGCTTCCGCCAAGGTTGCCCGCCCTGCTGTCCGCGTTGCTCAGGTCAGCAAGCGCACCA
TCCAGACTGGCTCCCCCCTCCAGACCCTCAAGCGCACCCAGATGACCTCCATCGTCAACGCCACCACCCG
CCAGGCTTTCCAGAAGCGCGCCTACTCTTCCGGATCCATCGCCACCATGGTGAGCAAGGGCGAGGAGCTG
TTCACCGGGGTGGTGCCCATCCTGGTCGAGCTGGACGGCGACGTAAACGGCCACAAGTTCAGCGTGTCCG
GCGAGGGCGAGGGCGATGCCACCTACGGCAAGCTGACCCTGAAGTTCATCTGCACCACCGGCAAGCTGCC
CGTGCCCTGGCCCACCCTCGTGACCACCCTGACCTACGGCGTGCAGTGCTTCAGCCGCTACCCCGACCAC
ATGAAGCAGCACGACTTCTTCAAGTCCGCCATGCCCGAAGGCTACGTCCAGGAGCGCACCATCTTCTTCA
AGGACGACGGCAACTACAAGACCCGCGCCGAGGTGAAGTTCGAGGGCGACACCCTGGTGAACCGCATCGA
GCTGAAGGGCATCGACTTCAAGGAGGACGGCAACATCCTGGGGCACAAGCTGGAGTACAACTACAACAGC
CACAACGTCTATATCATGGCCGACAAGCAGAAGAACGGCATCAAGGTGAACTTCAAGATCCGCCACAACA
TCGAGGACGGCAGCGTGCAGCTCGCCGACCACTACCAGCAGAACACCCCCATCGGCGACGGCCCCGTGCT
GCTGCCCGACAACCACTACCTGAGCACCCAGTCCGCCCTGAGCAAAGACCCCAACGAGAAGCGCGATCAC
ATGGTCCTGCTGGAGTTCGTGACCGCCGCCGGGATCACTCTCGGCATGGACGAGCTGTACAAGTAATTAG
TAATGAACCGGTCCACCACCACCACCACCACTAAGGATCCGGGGTTGGGGTTGCGCCTTTTCCAAGGCAG
CCCTGGGTTTGCGCAGGGACGCGGCTGCTCTGGGCGTGGTTCCGGGAAACGCAGCGGCGCCGACCCTGGG
TCTCGCACATTCTTCACGTCCGTTCGCAGCGTCACCCGGATCTTCGCCGCTACCCTTGTGGGCCCCCCGG
CGACGCTTCCTGCTCCGCCCCTAAGTCGGGAAGGTTCCTTGCGGTTCGCGGCGTGCCGGACGTGACAAAC
GGAAGCCGCACGTCTCACTAGTACCCTCGCAGACGGACAGCGCCAGGGAGCAATGGCAGCGCGCCGACCG
CGATGGGCTGTGGCCAATAGCGGCTGCTCAGCAGGGCGCGCCGAGAGCAGCGGCCGGGAAGGGGCGGTGC
GGGAGGCGGGGTGTGGGGCGGTAGTGTGGGCCCTGTTCCTGCCCGCGCGGTGTTCCGCATTCTGCAAGCC
TCCGGAGCGCACGTCGGCAGTCGGCTCCCTCGTTGACCGAATCACCGACCTCTCTCCCCAGCAATTCACC
ATGACCGAGTACAAGCCCACGGTGCGCCTCGCCACCCGCGACGACGTCCCCAGGGCCGTACGCACCCTCG
CCGCCGCGTTCGCCGACTACCCCGCCACGCGCCACACCGTCGATCCGGACCGCCACATCGAGCGGGTCAC
CGAGCTGCAAGAACTCTTCCTCACGCGCGTCGGGCTCGACATCGGCAAGGTGTGGGTCGCGGACGACGGC
GCCGCGGTGGCGGTCTGGACCACGCCGGAGAGCGTCGAAGCGGGGGCGGTGTTCGCCGAGATCGGCCCGC
GCATGGCCGAGTTGAGCGGTTCCCGGCTGGCCGCGCAGCAACAGATGGAAGGCCTCCTGGCGCCGCACCG
GCCCAAGGAGCCCGCGTGGTTCCTGGCCACCGTCGGCGTCTCGCCCGACCACCAGGGCAAGGGTCTGGGC
AGCGCCGTCGTGCTCCCCGGAGTGGAGGCGGCCGAGCGCGCCGGGGTGCCCGCCTTCCTGGAGACCTCCG
CGCCCCGCAACCTCCCCTTCTACGAGCGGCTCGGCTTCACCGTCACCGCCGACGTCGAGGTGCCCGAAGG
ACCGCGCACCTGGTGCATGACCCGCAAGCCCGGTGCCGAAGGTAGAGGTTCTCTCCTCACTTGTGGTGAT
GTTGAAGAAAACCCTGGTCCAATGTCTAGACTGGACAAGAGCAAAGTCATAAACGGAGCTCTGGAATTAC
TCAATGGTGTCGGTATCGAAGGCCTGACGACAAGGAAACTCGCTCAAAAGCTGGGAGTTGAGCAGCCTAC
CCTGTACTGGCACGTGAAGAACAAGCGGGCCCTGCTCGATGCCCTGCCAATCGAGATGCTGGACAGGCAT
CATACCCACTTCTGCCCCCTGGAAGGCGAGTCATGGCAAGACTTTCTGCGGAACAACGCCAAGTCATACC
GCTGTGCTCTCCTCTCACATCGCGACGGGGCTAAAGTGCATCTCGGCACCCGCCCAACAGAGAAACAGTA
CGAAACCCTGGAAAATCAGCTCGCGTTCCTGTGTCAGCAAGGCTTCTCCCTGGAGAACGCACTGTACGCT
CTGTCCGCCGTGGGCCACTTTACACTGGGCTGCGTATTGGAGGAACAGGAGCATCAAGTAGCAAAAGAGG
AAAGAGAGACACCTACCACCGATTCTATGCCCCCACTTCTGAGACAAGCAATTGAGCTGTTCGACCGGCA
GGGAGCCGAACCTGCCTTCCTTTTCGGCCTGGAACTAATCATATGTGGCCTGGAGAAACAGCTAAAGTGC
GAAAGCGGCGGGCCGACCGACGCCCTTGACGATTTTGACTTAGACATGCTCCCAGCCGATGCCCTTGACG
ACTTTGACCTTGATATGCTGCCTGCTGACGCTCTTGACGATTTTGACCTTGACATGCTCCCCGGGTAACT
AAGTAAGGATCGATCCAAGATATCGTATTCTTAACTATGTTGCTCCTTTTACGCTATGTGGATACGCTGC
TTTAATGCCTTTGTATCATGCTATTGCTTCCCGTATGGCTTTCATTTTCTCCTCCTTGTATAAATCCTGG
TTGCTGTCTCTTTATGAGGAGTTGTGGCCCGTTGTCAGGCAACGTGGCGTGGTGTGCACTGTGTTTGCTG
ACGCAACCCCCACTGGTTGGGGCATTGCCACCACCTGTCAGCTCCTTTCCGGGACTTTCGCTTTCCCCCT
CCCTATTGCCACGGCGGAACTCATCGCCGCCTGCCTTGCCCGCTGCTGGACAGGGGCTCGGCTGTTGGGC
ACTGACAATTCCGTGGTGTTGTCGGGGAAGCTGACGTCCTTTCCATGGCTGCTCGCCTGTGTTGCCACCT
GGATTCTGCGCGGGACGTCCTTCTGCTACGTCCCTTCGGCCCTCAATCCAGCGGACCTTCCTTCCCGCGG
CCTGCTGCCGGCTCTGCGGCCTCTTCCGCGTCTTCGCCTTCGCCCTCAGACGAGTCGGATCTCCCTTTGG
GCCGCCTCCCCGCCTGTTTCGCCTCGGCGTCCGGACTAGAGGTACCTTTAAGACCAATGACTTACAAGGC
AGCTGTAGATCTTAGCCACTTTTTAAAAGAAAAGGGGGGACTGGAAGGGCTAATTCACTCCCAACGAAGA
CAAGATCTGCTTTTTGCTTGTACTGGGTCTCTCTGGTTAGACCAGATCTGAGCCTGGGAGCTCTCTGGCT
AACTAGGGAACCCACTGCTTAAGCCTCAATAAAGCTTGCCTTGAGTGCTTCAAGTAGTGTGTGCCCGTCT
GTTGTGTGACTCTGGTAACTAGAGATCCCTCAGACCCTTTTAGTCAGTGTGGAAAATCTCTAGCAGTAGT
AGTTCATGTCATCTTATTATTCAGTATTTATAACTTGCAAAGAAATGAATATCAGAGAGTGAGAGGAACT
TGTTTATTGCAGCTTATAATGGTTACAAATAAAGCAATAGCATCACAAATTTCACAAATAAAGCATTTTT
TTCACTGCATTCTAGTTGTGGTTTGTCCAAACTCATCAATGTATCTTATCATGTCTGGCTCTAGCTATCC
CGCCCCTAACTCCGCCCATCCCGCCCCTAACTCCGCCCAGTTCCGCCCATTCTCCGCCCCATGGCTGACT
AATTTTTTTTATTTATGCAGAGGCCGAGGCCGCCTCGGCCTCTGAGCTATTCCAGAAGTAGTGAGGAGGC
TTTTTTGGAGGCCTTTCAAATATGTATCCGCTCATGAGACAATAACCCTGATAAATGCTTCAATAATATT
GAAAAAGGAAGAGTATGAGTATTCAACATTTCCGTGTCGCCCTTATTCCCTTTTTTGCGGCATTTTGCCT
TCCTGTTTTTGCTCACCCAGAAACGCTGGTGAAAGTAAAAGATGCTGAAGATCAGTTGGGTGCACGAGTG
GGTTACATCGAACTGGATCTCAACAGCGGTAAGATCCTTGAGAGTTTTCGCCCCGAAGAACGTTTTCCAA
TGATGAGCACTTTTAAAGTTCTGCTATGTGGCGCGGTATTATCCCGTATTGACGCCGGGCAAGAGCAACT
CGGTCGCCGCATACACTATTCTCAGAATGACTTGGTTGAGTACTCACCAGTCACAGAAAAGCATCTTACG
GATGGCATGACAGTAAGAGAATTATGCAGTGCTGCCATAACCATGAGTGATAACACTGCGGCCAACTTAC
TTCTGACAACGATCGGAGGACCGAAGGAGCTAACCGCTTTTTTGCACAACATGGGGGATCATGTAACTCG
CCTTGATCGTTGGGAACCGGAGCTGAATGAAGCCATACCAAACGACGAGCGTGACACCACGATGCCTGTA
GCAATGGCAACAACGTTGCGCAAACTATTAACTGGCGAACTACTTACTCTAGCTTCCCGGCAACAATTAA
TAGACTGGATGGAGGCGGATAAAGTTGCAGGACCACTTCTGCGCTCGGCCCTTCCGGCTGGCTGGTTTAT
TGCTGATAAATCTGGAGCCGGTGAGCGTGGGTCTCGCGGTATCATTGCAGCACTGGGGCCAGATGGTAAG
CCCTCCCGTATCGTAGTTATCTACACGACGGGGAGTCAGGCAACTATGGATGAACGAAATAGACAGATCG
CTGAGATAGGTGCCTCACTGATTAAGCATTGGTAACTGTCAGACCAAGTTTACTCATATATACTTTAGAT
TGATTTAAAACTTCATTTTTAATTTAAAAGGATCTAGGTGAAGATCCTTTTTGATAATCTCATGACCAAA
ATCCCTTAACGTGAGTTTTCGTTCCACTGAGCGTCAGACCCCGTAGAAAAGATCAAAGGATCTTCTTGAG
ATCCTTTTTTTCTGCGCGTAATCTGCTGCTTGCAAACAAAAAAACCACCGCTACCAGCGGTGGTTTGTTT
GCCGGATCAAGAGCTACCAACTCTTTTTCCGAAGGTAACTGGCTTCAGCAGAGCGCAGATACCAAATACT
GTTCTTCTAGTGTAGCCGTAGTTAGGCCACCACTTCAAGAACTCTGTAGCACCGCCTACATACCTCGCTC
TGCTAATCCTGTTACCAGTGGCTGCTGCCAGTGGCGATAAGTCGTGTCTTACCGGGTTGGACTCAAGACG
ATAGTTACCGGATAAGGCGCAGCGGTCGGGCTGAACGGGGGGTTCGTGCACACAGCCCAGCTTGGAGCGA
ACGACCTACACCGAACTGAGATACCTACAGCGTGAGCTATGAGAAAGCGCCACGCTTCCCGAAGGGAGAA
AGGCGGACAGGTATCCGGTAAGCGGCAGGGTCGGAACAGGAGAGCGCACGAGGGAGCTTCCAGGGGGAAA
CGCCTGGTATCTTTATAGTCCTGTCGGGTTTCGCCACCTCTGACTTGAGCGTCGATTTTTGTGATGCTCG
TCAGGGGGGCGGAGCCTATGGAAAAACGCCAGCAACGCGGCCTTTTTACGGTTCCTGGCCTTTTGCTGGC
CTTTTGCTCACATGTTCTTTCCTGCGTTATCCCCTGATTCTGTGGATAACCGTATTACCGCCTTTGAGTG
AGCTGATACCGCTCGCCGCAGCCGAACGACCGAGCGCAGCGAGTCAGTGAGCGAGGAAGCGGAAGAGCGC
CCAATACGCAAACCGCCTCTCCCCGCGCGTTGGCCGATTCATTAATGCAGCTGGCACGACAGGTTTCCCG
ACTGGAAAGCGGGCAGTGAGCGCAACGCAATTAATGTGAGTTAGCTCACTCATTAGGCACCCCAGGCTTT
ACACTTTATGCTTCCGGCTCGTATGTTGTGTGGAATTGTGAGCGGATAACAATTTCACACAGGAAACAGC
TATGACCATGATTACGCCAAGCGCGCAATTAACCCTCACTAAAGGGAACAAAAGCTGGAGCTGCAAGCTT
AATGTAGTCTTATGCAATACTCTTGTAGTCTTGCAACATGGTAACGATGAGTTAGCAACATGCCTTACAA
GGAGAGAAAAAGCACCGTGCATGCCGATTGGTGGAAGTAAGGTGGTACGATCGTGCCTTATTAGGAAGGC
AACAGACGGGTCTGACATGGATTGGACGAACCACTGAATTGCCGCATTGCAGAGATATTGTATTTAAGTG
CCTAGCTCGATACATAAACGGGTCTCTCTGGTTAGACCAGATCTGAGCCTGGGAGCTCTCTGGCTAACTA
GGGAACCCACTGCTTAAGCCTCAATAAAGCTTGCCTTGAGTGCTTCAAGTAGTGTGTGCCCGTCTGTTGT
GTGACTCTGGTAACTAGAGATCCCTCAGACCCTTTTAGTCAGTGTGGAAAATCTCTAGCAGTGGCGCCCG
AACAGGGACTTGAAAGCGAAAGGGAAACCAGAGGAGCTCTCTCGACGCAGGACTCGGCTTGCTGAAGCGC
GCACGGCAAGAGGCGAGGGGCGGCGACTGGTGAGTACGCCAAAAATTTTGACTAGCGGAGGCTAGAAGGA
GAGAGATGGGTGCGAGAGCGTCAGTATTAAGCGGGGGAGAATTAG
