>Addgene plasmid #190270 | pLD-puro-MTS-EGFP | depositor partial sequence | sequence record 369148 | Su9-EGFP sequence
ACCATGGCCTCCACTCGTGTCCTCGCCTCTCGCCTGGCCTCCCGGATGGCTGCTTCCGCCAAGGTTGCCC
GCCCTGCTGTCCGCGTTGCTCAGGTCAGCAAGCGCACCATCCAGACTGGCTCCCCCCTCCAGACCCTCAA
GCGCACCCAGATGACCTCCATCGTCAACGCCACCACCCGCCAGGCTTTCCAGAAGCGCGCCTACTCTTCC
GGATCCATCGCCACCATGGTGAGCAAGGGCGAGGAGCTGTTCACCGGGGTGGTGCCCATCCTGGTCGAGC
TGGACGGCGACGTAAACGGCCACAAGTTCAGCGTGTCCGGCGAGGGCGAGGGCGATGCCACCTACGGCAA
GCTGACCCTGAAGTTCATCTGCACCACCGGCAAGCTGCCCGTGCCCTGGCCCACCCTCGTGACCACCCTG
ACCTACGGCGTGCAGTGCTTCAGCCGCTACCCCGACCACATGAAGCAGCACGACTTCTTCAAGTCCGCCA
TGCCCGAAGGCTACGTCCAGGAGCGCACCATCTTCTTCAAGGACGACGGCAACTACAAGACCCGCGCCGA
GGTGAAGTTCGAGGGCGACACCCTGGTGAACCGCATCGAGCTGAAGGGCATCGACTTCAAGGAGGACGGC
AACATCCTGGGGCACAAGCTGGAGTACAACTACAACAGCCACAACGTCTATATCATGGCCGACAAGCAGA
AGAACGGCATCAAGGTGAACTTCAAGATCCGCCACAACATCGAGGACGGCAGCGTGCAGCTCGCCGACCA
CTACCAGCAGAACACCCCCATCGGCGACGGCCCCGTGCTGCTGCCCGACAACCACTACCTGAGCACCCAG
TCCGCCCTGAGCAAAGACCCCAACGAGAAGCGCGATCACATGGTCCTGCTGGAGTTCGTGACCGCCGCCG
GGATCACTCTCGGCATGGACGAGCTGTACAAGTAATTAGTAATGAACCGGTCCACCACCACCACCACCAC
TAAGGATCCGGGGTTGGGGTTGCGCCTTTTCCAAGGCAGCCCTGGGTTTGCGCAGGGACGCGGCTGCTCT
GGGCGTGGTTCCGGGAAACGCAGCGGCGCCGACCCTGGGTCTCGCACATTCTTCACGTCCGTTCGCAGG
